>Addgene plasmid #152196 | pGBW-m4133852 | depositor full sequence | sequence record 295208 | Full Sequence
CACCATGATTGAACTTTCATTAATTGACTTCTATTTGTGCTTTTTAGCCTTTCTGCTATTCCTTGTTTTA
ATTATGCTTATTATCTTTTGGTTCTCACTTGAACTGCAAGATCATAATGAAACTTGTCACGCCGAAAACC
TTTACTTTCAGTCGGGACGGCGAATCCCGGGGCTGATAAATCCCTGGAAAAGGAGATGGAAGAAGAACTT
TATTGCAGTGTCTGCGGCTAACCGGTTCAAAAAGATCAGTTCAAGCGGCGCCCTAGATTACGACATTCCT
ACGACCGCCTCCGAGAATCTCTATTTCCAGGGTGAATTTGGCTTGGCACAACATGACGAGGCCGTCGATA
ACAAGTTTAATAAAGAACAGCAGAACGCTTTCTATGAGATCCTTCACTTACCAAATCTGAACGAAGAGCA
ACGCAACGCTTTCATTCAGAGCCTGAAAGACGATCCCTCGCAGTCTGCAAATCTCCTGGCCGAAGCCAAG
AAGCTGAATGACGCACAGGCTCCAAAAGTTGATAACAAGTTTAACAAGGAGCAGCAGAATGCTTTCTACG
AGATATTGCACCTTCCTAATCTGAATGAGGAACAAAGAAATGCATTTATCCAGTCCCTAAAAGACGATCC
ATCACAGAGTGCCAACCTGCTTGCGGAAGCCAAAAAGCTCAATGATGCCCAGGCCCCGAAAGTAGACGCG
AACCATCAATAAGCTAGCTTGACTGACTGAGATACAGCGTACCTTCAGCTCACAGACATGATAAGATACA
TTGATGAGTTTGGACAAACCACAACTAGAATGCAGTGAAAAAAATGCTTTATTTGTGAAATTTGTGATGC
TATTGCTTTATTTGTAACCATTATAAGCTGCAATAAACAAGTTAACAACAACAATTGCATTCATTTTATG
TTTCAGGTTCAGGGGGAGGTGTGGGAGGTTTTTTAAAGCAAGTAAAACCTCTACAAATGTGGTATTGGCC
CATCTCTATCGGTATCGTAGCATAACCCCTTGGGGCCTCTAAACGGGTCTTGAGGGGTTTTTTGTGCCCC
TCGGGCCGGATTGCTATCTACCGGCATTGGCGCAGAAAAAAATGCCTGATGCGACGCTGCGCGTCTTATA
CTCCCACATATGCCAGATTCAGCAACGGATACGGCTTCCCCAACTTGCCCACTTCCATACGTGTCCTCCT
TACCAGAAATTTATCCTTAAGGTCGTCAGCTATCCTGCAGGCGATCTCTCGATTTCGATCAAGACATTCC
TTTAATGGTCTTTTCTGGACACCACTAGGGGTCAGAAGTAGTTCATCAAACTTTCTTCCCTCCCTAATCT
CATTGGTTACCTTGGGCTATCGAAACTTAATTAACCAGTCAAGTCAGCTACTTGGCGAGATCGACTTGTC
TGGGTTTCGACTACGCTCAGAATTGCGTCAGTCAAGTTCGATCTGGTCCTTGCTATTGCACCCGTTCTCC
GATTACGAGTTTCATTTAAATCATGTGAGCAAAAGGCCAGCAAAAGGCCAGGAACCGTAAAAAGGCCGCG
TTGCTGGCGTTTTTCCATAGGCTCCGCCCCCCTGACGAGCATCACAAAAATCGACGCTCAAGTCAGAGGT
GGCGAAACCCGACAGGACTATAAAGATACCAGGCGTTTCCCCCTGGAAGCTCCCTCGTGCGCTCTCCTGT
TCCGACCCTGCCGCTTACCGGATACCTGTCCGCCTTTCTCCCTTCGGGAAGCGTGGCGCTTTCTCATAGC
TCACGCTGTAGGTATCTCAGTTCGGTGTAGGTCGTTCGCTCCAAGCTGGGCTGTGTGCACGAACCCCCCG
TTCAGCCCGACCGCTGCGCCTTATCCGGTAACTATCGTCTTGAGTCCAACCCGGTAAGACACGACTTATC
GCCACTGGCAGCAGCCACTGGTAACAGGATTAGCAGAGCGAGGTATGTAGGCGGTGCTACAGAGTTCTTG
AAGTGGTGGCCTAACTACGGCTACACTAGAAGAACAGTATTTGGTATCTGCGCTCTGCTGAAGCCAGTTA
CCTTCGGAAAAAGAGTTGGTAGCTCTTGATCCGGCAAACAAACCACCGCTGGTAGCGGTGGTTTTTTTGT
TTGCAAGCAGCAGATTACGCGCAGAAAAAAAGGATCTCAAGAAGATCCTTTGATCTTTTCTACGGGGTCT
GACGCTCAGTGGAACGAAAACTCACGTTAAGGGATTTTGGTCATGAGATTATCAAAAAGGATCTTCACCT
AGATCCTTTTAAATTAAAAATGAAGTTTTAAATCAATCTAAAGTATATATGAGTAAACTTGGTCTGACAG
TTACCAATGCTTAATCAGTGAGGCACCTATCTCAGCGATCTGTCTATTTCGTTCATCCATAGTTGCATTT
AAATTTCCGAACTCTCCAAGGCCCTCGTCGGAAAATCTTCAAACCTTTCGTCCGATCCATCTTGCAGGCT
ACCTCTCGAACGAACTATCGCAAGTCTCTTGGCCGGCCTTGCGCCTTGGCTATTGCTTGGCAGCGCCTAT
CGCCAGGTATTACTCCAATCCCGAATATCCGAGATCGGGATCACCCGAGAGAAGTTCAACCTACATCCTC
AATCCCGATCTATCCGAGATCCGAGGAATATCGAAATCGGGGCGCGCCTGGTGTACCGAGAACGATCCTC
TCAGTGCGAGTCTCGACGATCCATATCGTTGCTTGGCAGTCAGCCAGTCGGAATCCAGCTTGGGACCCAG
GAAGTCCAATCGTCAGATATTGTACTCAAGCCTGGTCACGGCAGCGTACCGATCTGTTTAAACCTAGATA
TTGATAGTCTGATCGGTCAACGTATAATCGAGTCCTAGCTTTTGCAAACATCTATCAAGAGACAGGATCA
GCAGGAGGCTTTCGCATGAGTATTCAACATTTCCGTGTCGCCCTTATTCCCTTTTTTGCGGCATTTTGCC
TTCCTGTTTTTGCTCACCCAGAAACGCTGGTGAAAGTAAAAGATGCTGAAGATCAGTTGGGTGCGCGAGT
GGGTTACATCGAACTGGATCTCAACAGCGGTAAGATCCTTGAGAGTTTTCGCCCCGAAGAACGCTTTCCA
ATGATGAGCACTTTTAAAGTTCTGCTATGTGGCGCGGTATTATCCCGTATTGACGCCGGGCAAGAGCAAC
TCGGTCGCCGCATACACTATTCTCAGAATGACTTGGTTGAGTATTCACCAGTCACAGAAAAGCATCTTAC
GGATGGCATGACAGTAAGAGAATTATGCAGTGCTGCCATAACCATGAGTGATAACACTGCGGCCAACTTA
CTTCTGACAACGATTGGAGGACCGAAGGAGCTAACCGCTTTTTTGCACAACATGGGGGATCATGTAACTC
GCCTTGATCGTTGGGAACCGGAGCTGAATGAAGCCATACCAAACGACGAGCGTGACACCACGATGCCTGT
AGCAATGGCAACAACCTTGCGTAAACTATTAACTGGCGAACTACTTACTCTAGCTTCCCGGCAACAGTTG
ATAGACTGGATGGAGGCGGATAAAGTTGCAGGACCACTTCTGCGCTCGGCCCTTCCGGCTGGCTGGTTTA
TTGCTGATAAATCTGGAGCCGGTGAGCGTGGGTCTCGCGGTATCATTGCAGCACTGGGGCCAGATGGTAA
GCCCTCCCGTATCGTAGTTATCTACACGACGGGGAGTCAGGCAACTATGGATGAACGAAATAGACAGATC
GCTGAGATAGGTGCCTCACTGATTAAGCATTGGTAACCGATTCTAGGTGCATTGGCGCAGAAAAAAATGC
CTGATGCGACGCTGCGCGTCTTATACTCCCACATATGCCAGATTCAGCAACGGATACGGCTTCCCCAACT
TGCCCACTTCCATACGTGTCCTCCTTACCAGAAATTTATCCTTAAGATCCCGAATCGTTTAAACTCGACT
CTGGCTCTATCGAATCTCCGTCGTTTCGAGCTTACGCGAACAGCCGTGGCGCTCATTTGCTCGTCGGGCA
TCGAATCTCGTCAGCTATCGTCAGCTTACCTTTTTGGCAGCGATCGCGGCTCCCGACATCTTGGACCATT
AGCTCCACAGGTATCTTCTTCCCTCTAGTGGTCATAACAGCAGCTTCAGCTACCTCTCAATTCAAAAAAC
CCCTCAAGACCCGTTTAGAGGCCCCAAGGGGTTATGCTATCAATCGTTGCGTTACACACACAAAAAACCA
ACACACATCCATCTTCGATGGATAGCGATTTTATTATCTAACTGCTGATCGAGTGTAGCCAGATCTAGTA
ATCAATTACGGGGTCATTAGTTCATAGCCCATATATGGAGTTCCGCGTTACATAACTTACGGTAAATGGC
CCGCCTGGCTGACCGCCCAACGACCCCCGCCCATTGACGTCAATAATGACGTATGTTCCCATAGTAACGC
CAATAGGGACTTTCCATTGACGTCAATGGGTGGAGTATTTACGGTAAACTGCCCACTTGGCAGTACATCA
AGTGTATCATATGCCAAGTACGCCCCCTATTGACGTCAATGACGGTAAATGGCCCGCCTGGCATTATGCC
CAGTACATGACCTTATGGGACTTTCCTACTTGGCAGTACATCTACGTATTAGTCATCGCTATTACCATGC
TGATGCGGTTTTGGCAGTACATCAATGGGCGTGGATAGCGGTTTGACTCACGGGGATTTCCAAGTCTCCA
CCCCATTGACGTCAATGGGAGTTTGTTTTGGCACCAAAATCAACGGGACTTTCCAAAATGTCGTAACAAC
TCCGCCCCATTGACGCAAATGGGCGGTAGGCGTGTACGGTGGGAGGTCTATATAAGCAGAGCTGGTTTAG
TGAACCGTCAGATCAGATCTTTGTCGATCCTACCATCCACTCGACACACCCGCCAGCGGCCGC
Features (pLannotate 1.2.2; 18 found; start..end, strand, type, name):
      5..133     +  CDS            NS7B_SARS2: Experimental evidence at protein level: Swiss-Prot protein existence level 1. From Severe acute respiratory syndrome coronavirus 2 (2019-nCoV) (SARS-CoV-2).
    188..265     +  CDS            MYLK2 (fragment): MYLK2_HUMAN - Experimental evidence at protein level: Swiss-Prot protein existence level 1. Implicated in the level of global muscle contraction and cardiac function. Phosphorylates a specific serine in the N-terminus of a myosin light chain. From Homo sapiens (Human).
    347..697     +  CDS            spa (fragment): SPA_STAAU - Experimental evidence at protein level: Swiss-Prot protein existence level 1. Plays a role in the inhibition of the host innate and adaptive immune responses. Possesses five immunoglobulin-binding domains that capture both the fragment crystallizable region (Fc region) and the Fab region (part of Ig that identifies antigen) of immunoglobulins (By similarity). In turn, Staphylococcus aureus is protected from phagocytic killing via inhibition of Ig Fc region. In addition, the host elicited B-cell response is prevented due to a decrease of antibody-secreting cell proliferation that en
    762..883     -  polyA_signal   SV40 poly(A) signal: SV40 polyadenylation signal
    906..975     -  CDS            large T antigen (fragment): large T antigen from SV40 (simian virus 40)
    998..1044    +  terminator     T7 terminator: transcription terminator for bacteriophage T7 RNA polymerase
   1074..1210    +  terminator     rrnG terminator: transcription terminator from the E. coli ribosomal RNA rrnG operon (Albrechtsen et al., 1991)
   1255..1326    +  misc_feature   3' β-globin insulator: insulator downstream of the human β-globin locus (Farrell et al., 2002)
   1552..2140    -  rep_origin     ori: high-copy-number ColE1/pMB1/pBR322/pUC origin of replication
   2312..2376    -  CDS            bla(M) (fragment): β-lactamase lacking the signal sequence; bla(M); allows cytosolic expression of β-lactamase
   2886..3746    +  CDS            AmpR: β-lactamase; bla; confers resistance to ampicillin, carbenicillin, and related antibiotics
   3759..3895    +  terminator     rrnG terminator: transcription terminator from the E. coli ribosomal RNA rrnG operon (Albrechtsen et al., 1991)
   4047..4118    +  misc_feature   5' β-globin insulator: insulator upstream of the human β-globin locus (Farrell et al., 2002)
   4123..4169    -  terminator     T7 terminator: transcription terminator for bacteriophage T7 RNA polymerase
   4187..4235    -  polyA_signal   poly(A) signal: synthetic polyadenylation signal
   4316..4619    +  enhancer       CMV enhancer: human cytomegalovirus immediate early enhancer
   4692..4709    -  promoter       CMV promoter (fragment): human cytomegalovirus (CMV) immediate early promoter
   4772..4823    +  promoter       CMVd2 promoter: truncated human cytomegalovirus (CMV) immediate early promoter that yields moderately reduced expression relative to the full-length promoter
