[The description below was written by a language model from this plasmid's Addgene catalogue record and pLannotate feature annotations shown in this document.]
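Description:
pGBW-m4133852 is a mammalian expression plasmid built on the pTwist_CMV_6 backbone that carries the wild-type ORF7b accessory protein gene of SARS-CoV-2. It is maintained in E. coli as a high-copy plasmid through a ColE1/pUC-type origin and selected with ampicillin via a complete β-lactamase (AmpR) gene. A short additional β-lactamase fragment is also annotated near the origin. No mammalian selection marker appears in the feature table, which suggests transient transfection, although the record does not say so.

The short ORF7b coding sequence sits at the start of the numbered sequence. It is driven by CMV immediate-early regulatory elements, annotated as the CMV enhancer plus promoter segments (one matched to a truncated CMVd2 form) that lie at the end of the circular map, just upstream of the insert. The catalogue lists a C-terminal, backbone-encoded "TapTag" with a cleavable TEV site. Consistent with this, the annotation downstream of ORF7b detects a fragment matching myosin light chain kinase, the usual source of a calmodulin-binding peptide, followed by a fragment of Staphylococcus aureus protein A containing IgG-binding domains. This is the classic tandem affinity purification arrangement: the fusion is captured on IgG, released with TEV protease, and then purified in a second step on calmodulin resin. The TEV site itself is not annotated separately.

An SV40 polyadenylation signal follows the cassette. The expression unit is also flanked by T7 and rrnG transcription terminators, β-globin insulator elements and an upstream synthetic poly(A) signal, which help isolate it from read-through transcription from the backbone. The construct is suited to expressing tagged ORF7b in mammalian cells, for example for purification or for studying virus–host protein interactions.
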