Addgene plasmid #152196: pGBW-m4133852
Purpose: Mammalian expression plasmid for SARS-CoV-2 ORF7b
Depositing lab: Ginkgo Bioworks & Benjie Chen. Depositing organization: Ginkgo Bioworks.
Backbone
  Vector backbone: pTwist_CMV_6
  Backbone size w/o insert (bp): 4180
  Vector type: Mammalian Expression
Growth in bacteria
  Bacterial resistance: Ampicillin, 100 μg/mL
  Growth temperature: 37°C
  Growth strain: DH5alpha
  Copy number: High Copy
Gene/Insert
  Gene/Insert name: SARS-CoV-2 ORF7b
  Species: Severe acute respiratory syndrome coronavirus 2
  Insert size (bp): 125
  Mutation: wt
  Entrez Gene: ORF7b (a.k.a. GU280_gp08)
  Promoter: CMV
  Tag / fusion protein: Cleavable TEV;TapTag (C terminal on backbone)
  Cloning method: Unknown
Resource information
  A portion of this plasmid was derived from a plasmid made by: GinkgoBioworks
Depositor comments: NCBI reference sequence: YP_009725318.1
How to cite: pGBW-m4133852 was a gift from Ginkgo Bioworks & Benjie Chen (Addgene plasmid # 152196 ; http://n2t.net/addgene:152196 ; RRID:Addgene_152196)
